Addgene plasmid #238750: NanoBRET Assay Vector, HaloTag-PSMD3
Purpose: Express HaloTag-PSMD3 Fusion Protein in Mammalian Cells under a CMV promoter
Depositing lab: Promega Corporation.
Backbone
  Vector backbone: pFN21A HaloTag(R) CMV Flexi(R) Vector
  Vector type: Mammalian Expression
Growth in bacteria
  Bacterial resistance: Ampicillin, 100 μg/mL
  Growth temperature: 37°C
  Growth strain: DH5alpha
  Copy number: High Copy
Gene/Insert
  Gene/Insert name: PSMD3
  Species: H. sapiens (human)
  Mutation: None
  Entrez Gene: PSMD3 (a.k.a. P58, RPN3, S3, TSTA2)
  Promoter: CMV
  Tag / fusion protein: HaloTag (R) (N terminal on backbone)
  Cloning method: Other
Terms and licenses: Academic/Nonprofit Terms; Industry Terms
How to cite: NanoBRET Assay Vector, HaloTag-PSMD3 was a gift from Promega Corporation (Addgene plasmid # 238750)
