[The description below was written by a language model from this plasmid's Addgene catalogue record and pLannotate feature annotations shown in this document.]
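Description:
NanoBRET Assay Vector, HaloTag-PSMD3 is a 6.3 kb mammalian expression plasmid built on the pFN21A HaloTag CMV Flexi Vector backbone. It is propagated in E. coli as a high-copy plasmid through a ColE1/pUC-type origin and is selected with ampicillin via the β-lactamase gene and its own promoter. A ColE1-derived cer site is also present, which helps resolve plasmid multimers so the plasmid is stably inherited as monomers. No mammalian selection marker is annotated, so the plasmid appears suited to transient transfection.

The expression cassette is driven by the human cytomegalovirus immediate early enhancer and promoter, followed by a chimeric β-globin/immunoglobulin intron that generally improves transcript processing and expression. A T7 promoter sits just upstream of the coding region and could support in vitro or cell-free transcription. The open reading frame encodes HaloTag, a modified bacterial dehalogenase that bonds covalently to chloroalkane ligands, then a TEV protease cleavage site, then unmutated human PSMD3 (also called RPN3 or S3), a component of the 26S proteasome. An SV40 polyadenylation signal is annotated downstream of the insert, although on the opposite strand. The short fragments annotated after the insert (polylinker, SET1, T7 terminator, large T antigen and Tn5 transposase pieces) appear to be backbone remnants or partial annotation matches rather than functional elements.

As the name indicates, the construct is intended for NanoBRET assays. There, a HaloTag fusion labelled with a fluorescent chloroalkane ligand typically serves as the energy acceptor for a NanoLuc-tagged partner, allowing proximity or interaction with PSMD3 to be monitored in live mammalian cells. The record does not specify a partner construct.
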