Features (pLannotate 1.2.2; 17 found; start..end, strand, type, name):
    140..517     +  enhancer       CMV enhancer: human cytomegalovirus immediate early enhancer
    519..718     +  promoter       CMV promoter: human cytomegalovirus (CMV) immediate early promoter
    857..989     +  intron         chimeric intron: chimera between introns from human β-globin and immunoglobulin heavy chain genes
   1033..1051    +  promoter       T7 promoter: promoter for bacteriophage T7 RNA polymerase
   1067..1957    +  CDS            HaloTag®: modified bacterial dehalogenase that forms covalent bonds with chloroalkane derivatives
   1970..1990    +  CDS            TEV site: tobacco etch virus (TEV) protease recognition and cleavage site
   2006..3607    +  CDS            PSMD3 (sequence withheld): PSMD3_HUMAN - Experimental evidence at protein level: Swiss-Prot protein existence level 1. Component of the 26S proteasome, a multiprotein complex involved in the ATP-dependent degradation of ubiquitinated proteins. This complex plays a key role in the maintenance of protein homeostasis by removing misfolded or damaged proteins, which could impair cellular functions, and by removing proteins whose functions are no longer required. Therefore, the proteasome participates in numerous cellular processes, including cell cycle progression, apoptosis, or DNA damage repair. From Homo sapiens (Human).
   3616..3671    +  misc_feature   MCS: pUC18/19 multiple cloning site
   3678..3727    +  CDS            SET1 (fragment): solubility-enhancement tag derived from T7 phage gene 10B
   3735..3754    +  terminator     T7 terminator (fragment): transcription terminator for bacteriophage T7 RNA polymerase
   3776..3897    -  polyA_signal   SV40 poly(A) signal: SV40 polyadenylation signal
   3920..3988    -  CDS            large T antigen (fragment): large T antigen from SV40 (simian virus 40)
   4009..4101    -  CDS            tnpA (fragment): TN5P_ECOLX - Also known as tnp. Experimental evidence at protein level: Swiss-Prot protein existence level 1. Mediates transposition of transposon Tn5 by a 'cut and paste' mechanism. First, the monomeric transposase binds the 19 bp inverted DNA repeats flanking the transposon. Then, dimerization of the DNA- bound transposase creates a synaptic DNA complex. After nicking of the first DNA strand, excision of the transposon proceeds through a series of intermediates. The transposase then mediates the insertion of the transposon at a new site by strand transfer. The activity of the wild- type tran
   4144..4248    +  promoter       AmpR promoter: bla
   4249..5109    +  CDS            AmpR: β-lactamase; bla; confers resistance to ampicillin, carbenicillin, and related antibiotics
   5267..5855    -  rep_origin     ori: high-copy-number ColE1/pMB1/pBR322/pUC origin of replication
   5971..6254    +  misc_feature   cer region: ColE1-derived recombination site that helps to maintain plasmids as monomers
>Addgene plasmid #238750 | NanoBRET Assay Vector, HaloTag-PSMD3 | addgene full sequence | sequence record 479220 | Addgene NGS Result
TCAATATTGGCCATTAGCCATATTATTCATTGGTTATATAGCATAAATCAATATTGGCTATTGGCCATTG
CATACGTTGTATCTATATCATAATATGTACATTTATATTGGCTCATGTCCAATATGACCGCCATGTTGGC
ATTGATTATTGACTAGTTATTAATAGTAATCAATTACGGGGTCATTAGTTCATAGCCCATATATGGAGTT
CCGCGTTACATAACTTACGGTAAATGGCCCGCCTGGCTGACCGCCCAACGACCCCCGCCCATTGACGTCA
ATAATGACGTATGTTCCCATAGTAACGCCAATAGGGACTTTCCATTGACGTCAATGGGTGGAGTATTTAC
GGTAAACTGCCCACTTGGCAGTACATCAAGTGTATCATATGCCAAGTCCGCCCCCTATTGACGTCAATGA
CGGTAAATGGCCCGCCTGGCATTATGCCCAGTACATGACCTTACGGGACTTTCCTACTTGGCAGTACATC
TACGTATTAGTCATCGCTATTACCATGGTGATGCGGTTTTGGCAGTACACCAATGGGCGTGGATAGCGGT
TTGACTCACGGGGATTTCCAAGTCTCCACCCCATTGACGTCAATGGGAGTTTGTTTTGGCACCAAAATCA
ACGGGACTTTCCAAAATGTCGTAATAACCCCGCCCCGTTGACGCAAATGGGCGGTAGGCGTGTACGGTGG
GAGGTCTATATAAGCAGAGCTGGTTTAGTGAACCGTCAGATCACTAGAAGCTTTATTGCGGTAGTTTATC
ACAGTTAAATTGCTAACGCAGTCAGTGCTTCTGACACAACAGTCTCGAACTTAAGCTGCAGAAGTTGGTC
GTGAGGCACTGGGCAGGTAAGTATCAAGGTTACAAGACAGGTTTAAGGAGACCAATAGAAACTGGGCTTG
TCGAGACAGAGAAGACTCTTGCGTTTCTGATAGGCACCTATTGGTCTTACTGACATCCACTTTGCCTTTC
TCTCCACAGGTGTCCACTCCCAGTTCAATTACAGCTCTTAAGGCTAGAGTATTAATACGACTCACTATAG
GGCTAGCAAAGCCACCATGGCAGAAATCGGTACTGGCTTTCCATTCGACCCCCATTATGTGGAAGTCCTG
GGCGAGCGCATGCACTACGTCGATGTTGGTCCGCGCGATGGCACCCCTGTGCTGTTCCTGCACGGTAACC
CGACCTCCTCCTACGTGTGGCGCAACATCATCCCGCATGTTGCACCGACCCATCGCTGCATTGCTCCAGA
CCTGATCGGTATGGGCAAATCCGACAAACCAGACCTGGGTTATTTCTTCGACGACCACGTCCGCTTCATG
GATGCCTTCATCGAAGCCCTGGGTCTGGAAGAGGTCGTCCTGGTCATTCACGACTGGGGCTCCGCTCTGG
GTTTCCACTGGGCCAAGCGCAATCCAGAGCGCGTCAAAGGTATTGCATTTATGGAGTTCATCCGCCCTAT
CCCGACCTGGGACGAATGGCCAGAATTTGCCCGCGAGACCTTCCAGGCCTTCCGCACCACCGACGTCGGC
CGCAAGCTGATCATCGATCAGAACGTTTTTATCGAGGGTACGCTGCCGATGGGTGTCGTCCGCCCGCTGA
CTGAAGTCGAGATGGACCATTACCGCGAGCCGTTCCTGAATCCTGTTGACCGCGAGCCACTGTGGCGCTT
CCCAAACGAGCTGCCAATCGCCGGTGAGCCAGCGAACATCGTCGCGCTGGTCGAAGAATACATGGACTGG
CTGCACCAGTCCCCTGTCCCGAAGCTGCTGTTCTGGGGCACCCCAGGCGTTCTGATCCCACCGGCCGAAG
CCGCTCGCCTGGCCAAAAGCCTGCCTAACTGCAAGGCTGTGGACATCGGCCCGGGTCTGAATCTGCTGCA
AGAAGACAACCCGGACCTGATCGGCAGCGAGATCGCGCGCTGGCTGTCGACGCTCGAGATTTCCGGCGAG
CCAACCACTGAGGATCTGTACTTTCAGAGCGATAACGCGATCGCC
[1602 nt withheld, positions 2006-3607]
GTTTAAACGAATTCGGGCTCGGTACCCGGGGATCCTCTAGAGTCGACCTGCAGGCATGCAAGCTGATCCG
GCTGCTAACAAAGCCCGAAAGGAAGCTGAGTTGGCTGCTGCCACCGCTGAGCAATAACTAGCATAACCCC
TTGGGGCGGCCGCTTCGAGCAGACATGATAAGATACATTGATGAGTTTGGACAAACCACAACTAGAATGC
AGTGAAAAAAATGCTTTATTTGTGAAATTTGTGATGCTATTGCTTTATTTGTAACCATTATAAGCTGCAA
TAAACAAGTTAACAACAACAATTGCATTCATTTTATGTTTCAGGTTCAGGGGGAGATGTGGGAGGTTTTT
TTAAGCAAGTAAAACCTCTACAAATGTGGTAAAATCGAATTCTAATGGATCCTCTTTGCGCTTGCGTTTT
CCCTTGTCCAGATAGCCCAGTAGCTGACATTCATCCGGGGTCAGCACCGTTTCTGCGGACTGGCTTTCTA
CGTAATGGTTTCTTAGACGTCAGGTGGCACTTTTCGGGGAAATGTGCGCGGAACCCCTATTTGTTTATTT
TTCTAAATACATTCAAATATGTATCCGCTCATGAGACAATAACCCTGATAAATGCTTCAATAATATTGAA
AAAGGAAGAGTATGAGTATTCAACATTTCCGTGTCGCCCTTATTCCCTTTTTTGCGGCATTTTGCCTTCC
TGTTTTTGCTCACCCAGAAACGCTGGTGAAAGTAAAAGATGCTGAAGATCAGTTGGGTGCACGAGTGGGT
TACATCGAACTGGATCTCAACAGCGGTAAGATCCTTGAGAGTTTTCGCCCCGAAGAACGTTTTCCAATGA
TGAGCACTTTCAAAGTTCTGCTATGTGGCGCGGTATTATCCCGTATTGACGCCGGGCAAGAGCAACTCGG
TCGCCGCATACACTATTCTCAGAATGACTTGGTTGAGTACTCACCAGTCACAGAAAAGCATCTTACGGAT
GGCATGACAGTAAGAGAATTATGCAGTGCTGCCATAACCATGAGTGATAACACTGCGGCCAACTTACTTC
TGACAACTATCGGAGGACCGAAGGAGCTAACCGCTTTTTTGCACAACATGGGGGATCATGTAACTCGCCT
TGATCGTTGGGAACCGGAGCTGAATGAAGCCATACCAAACGACGAGCGTGACACCACGATGCCTGTAGCA
ATGGCAACAACGTTGCGCAAACTATTAACTGGCGAACTACTTACTCTAGCTTCCCGGCAACAATTAATAG
ACTGGATGGAGGCGGATAAAGTTGCAGGACCACTTCTGCGCTCGGCCCTTCCGGCTGGCTGGTTTATTGC
TGATAAATCTGGAGCCGGTGAGCGTGGGTCTCGCGGTATCATTGCAGCACTGGGGCCAGATGGTAAGCCC
TCCCGTATCGTAGTTATCTACACGACGGGGAGTCAGGCAACTATGGATGAACGAAATAGACAGATCGCTG
AGATAGGTGCCTCACTGATTAAGCATTGGTAATTCGAAATGACCGACCAAGCGACGCCCAACCGGTATCA
GCTCACTCAAAGGCGGTAATACGGTTATCCACAGAATCAGGGGATAACGCAGGAAAGAACATGTGAGCAA
AAGGCCAGCAAAAGGCCAGGAACCGTAAAAAGGCCGCGTTGCTGGCGTTTTTCCATAGGCTCCGCCCCCC
TGACGAGCATCACAAAAATCGACGCTCAAGTCAGAGGTGGCGAAACCCGACAGGACTATAAAGATACCAG
GCGTTTCCCCCTGGAAGCTCCCTCGTGCGCTCTCCTGTTCCGACCCTGCCGCTTACCGGATACCTGTCCG
CCTTTCTCCCTTCGGGAAGCGTGGCGCTTTCTCATAGCTCACGCTGTAGGTATCTCAGTTCGGTGTAGGT
CGTTCGCTCCAAGCTGGGCTGTGTGCACGAACCCCCCGTTCAGCCCGACCGCTGCGCCTTATCCGGTAAC
TATCGTCTTGAGTCCAACCCGGTAAGACACGACTTATCGCCACTGGCAGCAGCCACTGGTAACAGGATTA
GCAGAGCGAGGTATGTAGGCGGTGCTACAGAGTTCTTGAAGTGGTGGCCTAACTACGGCTACACTAGAAG
GACAGTATTTGGTATCTGCGCTCTGCTGAAGCCAGTTACCTTCGGAAAAAGAGTTGGTAGCTCTTGATCC
GGCAAACAAACCACCGCTGGTAGCGGTGGTTTTTTTGTTTGCAAGCAGCAGATTACGCGCAGAAAAAAAG
GATTTCAAGAAGATCCTTTGATCTTTTCTACGGGGTCTGACGCTCAGTGGAACGAAAACTCACGTTAAGG
GATTTTGGTCATGAGATTATCAAAAAGGATCTTCACCTAGATCCTTTTATAGTCCGGAAATACAGGAACG
CACGCTGGATGGCCCTTCGCTGGGATGGTGAAACCATGAAAAATGGCAGCTTCAGTGGATTAAGTGGGGG
TAATGTGGCCTGTACCCTCTGGTTGCATAGGTATTCATACGGTTAAAATTTATCAGGCGCGATTGCGGCA
GTTTTTCGGGTGGTTTGTTGCCATTTTTACCTGTCTGCTGCCGTGATCGCGCTGAACGCGTTTTAGCGGT
GCGTACAATTAAGGGATTATGGTAAATCCACTTACTGTCTGCCCTCGTAGCCATCGAGATAAACCGCAGT
ACTCCGGCCACGATGCGTCCGGCGTAGAGGATCGAGATCT
